>Addgene plasmid #41436 | L1-10XQUAS-L4 | depositor full sequence | sequence record 55246 | L1-10XQUAS-L4 sequence 3103 bps
CTTTCCTGCGTTATCCCCTGATTCTGTGGATAACCGTATTACCGCCTTTGAGTGAGCTGATACCGCTCGC
CGCAGCCGAACGACCGAGCGCAGCGAGTCAGTGAGCGAGGAAGCGGAAGAGCGCCCAATACGCAAACCGC
CTCTCCCCGCGCGTTGGCCGATTCATTAATGCAGCTGGCACGACAGGTTTCCCGACTGGAAAGCGGGCAG
TGAGCGCAACGCAATTAATACGCGTACCGCTAGCCAGGAAGAGTTTGTAGAAACGCAAAAAGGCCATCCG
TCAGGATGGCCTTCTGCTTAGTTTGATGCCTGGCAGTTTATGGCGGGCGTCCTGCCCGCCACCCTCCGGG
CCGTTGCTTCACAACGTTCAAATCCGCTCCCGGCGGATTTGTCCTACTCAGGAGAGCGTTCACCGACAAA
CAACAGATAAAACGAAAGGCCCAGTCTTCCGACTGAGCCTTTCGTTTTATTTGATGCCTGGCAGTTCCCT
ACTCTCGCGTTAACGCTAGCATGGATGTTTTCCCAGTCACGACGTTGTAAAACGACGGCCAGTCTTAAGC
TCGGGCCCCAAATAATGATTTTATTTTGACTGATAGTGACCTGTTCGTTGCAACAAATTGATGAGCAATG
CTTTTTTATAATGCCAACTTTGTACAAAAAAGCAGGCTCTGCTCACGTGTCACTGGGTCAGTGGGTAATC
GCTTATCCTCGGATAAACAATTATCCTCACGGGTAATCGCTTATCCGCTCGGGTAATCGCTTATCCTCGG
GTAATCGCTTATCCTTGGGTAATCGCTTATCCTCGGATAAACAATTATCCTCACGGGTAATCGCTTATCC
GCTCGGGTAATCGCTTATCCTCGGGTAATCGCTTATCCTTTCACGTTGGGACTCAGTGACCTTGAATTGC
TGCAGCCCGAGCGGAGACTCTAGCGAGCGCCGGAGTATAAATAGAGGCGCTTCGTCTACGGAGCGACAAT
TCAATTCAAACAAGCAAAGTGAACACGTCGCTAAGCGAAAGCTAAGCAAATAAACAAGCGCAGCTGAACA
AGCTAAACAATCTGCAGTAAAGTGCAAGTTAAAGTGAATCAATTAAAAGTAACCAGCAACCAAGTAAATC
AACTGCAACTACTGAAATCTGCCAAGAAGTAATTATTGAATACAAGAAGAGAACTCTGAATAGGGAATTG
GGGTCTCACTGGGTTGGACTCAGCACCCAACTTTTCTATACAAAGTTGGCATTATAAGAAAGCATTGCTT
ATCAATTTGTTGCAACGAACAGGTCACTATCAGTCAAAATAAAATCATTATTTGCCATCCAGCTGCAGGG
CGGCCGCGATATCCCCTATAGTGAGTCGTATTACATGGTCATAGCTGTTTCCTGGCAGCTCTGGCCCGTG
TCTCAAAATCTCTGATGTTACATTGCACAAGATAAAAATATATCATCATGAACAATAAAACTGTCTGCTT
ACATAAACAGTAATACAAGGGGTGTTATGAGCCATATTCAACGGGAAACGTCGAGGCCGCGATTAAATTC
CAACATGGATGCTGATTTATATGGGTATAAATGGGCTCGCGATAATGTCGGGCAATCAGGTGCGACAATC
TATCGCTTGTATGGGAAGCCCGATGCGCCAGAGTTGTTTCTGAAACATGGCAAAGGTAGCGTTGCCAATG
ATGTTACAGATGAGATGGTCAGACTAAACTGGCTGACGGAATTTATGCCTCTTCCGACCATCAAGCATTT
TATCCGTACTCCTGATGATGCATGGTTACTCACCACTGCGATCCCCGGAAAAACAGCATTCCAGGTATTA
GAAGAATATCCTGATTCAGGTGAAAATATTGTTGATGCGCTGGCAGTGTTCCTGCGCCGGTTGCATTCGA
TTCCTGTTTGTAATTGTCCTTTTAACAGCGATCGCGTATTTCGTCTCGCTCAGGCGCAATCACGAATGAA
TAACGGTTTGGTTGATGCGAGTGATTTTGATGACGAGCGTAATGGCTGGCCTGTTGAACAAGTCTGGAAA
GAAATGCATAAACTTTTGCCATTCTCACCGGATTCAGTCGTCACTCATGGTGATTTCTCACTTGATAACC
TTATTTTTGACGAGGGGAAATTAATAGGTTGTATTGATGTTGGACGAGTCGGAATCGCAGACCGATACCA
GGATCTTGCCATCCTATGGAACTGCCTCGGTGAGTTTTCTCCTTCATTACAGAAACGGCTTTTTCAAAAA
TATGGTATTGATAATCCTGATATGAATAAATTGCAGTTTCATTTGATGCTCGATGAGTTTTTCTAATCAG
AATTGGTTAATTGGTTGTAACACTGGCAGAGCATTACGCTGACTTGACGGGACGGCGCAAGCTCATGACC
AAAATCCCTTAACGTGAGTTACGCGTCGTTCCACTGAGCGTCAGACCCCGTAGAAAAGATCAAAGGATCT
TCTTGAGATCCTTTTTTTCTGCGCGTAATCTGCTGCTTGCAAACAAAAAAACCACCGCTACCAGCGGTGG
TTTGTTTGCCGGATCAAGAGCTACCAACTCTTTTTCCGAAGGTAACTGGCTTCAGCAGAGCGCAGATACC
AAATACTGTTCTTCTAGTGTAGCCGTAGTTAGGCCACCACTTCAAGAACTCTGTAGCACCGCCTACATAC
CTCGCTCTGCTAATCCTGTTACCAGTGGCTGCTGCCAGTGGCGATAAGTCGTGTCTTACCGGGTTGGACT
CAAGACGATAGTTACCGGATAAGGCGCAGCGGTCGGGCTGAACGGGGGGTTCGTGCACACAGCCCAGCTT
GGAGCGAACGACCTACACCGAACTGAGATACCTACAGCGTGAGCTATGAGAAAGCGCCACGCTTCCCGAA
GGGAGAAAGGCGGACAGGTATCCGGTAAGCGGCAGGGTCGGAACAGGAGAGCGCACGAGGGAGCTTCCAG
GGGGAAACGCCTGGTATCTTTATAGTCCTGTCGGGTTTCGCCACCTCTGACTTGAGCGTCGATTTTTGTG
ATGCTCGTCAGGGGGGCGGAGCCTATGGAAAAACGCCAGCAACGCGGCCTTTTTACGGTTCCTGGCCTTT
TGCTGGCCTTTTGCTCACATGTT
Features (pLannotate 1.2.2; 10 found; start..end, strand, type, name):
    121..213     +  CDS            lacI (fragment): lac repressor; lacI; The lac repressor binds to the lac operator to inhibit transcription in E. coli. This inhibition can be relieved by adding lactose or isopropyl-β-D-thiogalactopyranoside (IPTG).
    268..295     -  terminator     rrnB T2 terminator: transcription terminator T2 from the E. coli rrnB gene
    427..470     +  terminator     rrnB T1 terminator: Escherichia coli rrnB; transcription terminator T1 from the E. coli rrnB gene
    517..553     -  CDS            lacZα (fragment): LacZα fragment of β-galactosidase; lacZ fragment
    569..668     +  protein_bind   attL1: mutant version of attL; recombination site for the Gateway® LR reaction LR Clonase™
    940..1178    +  promoter       hsp70 promoter: Drosophila melanogaster hsp70Bb promoter
   1218..1313    -  protein_bind   attL4: mutant version of attL; recombination site for the Gateway® LR reaction LR Clonase™
   1345..1363    -  promoter       T7 promoter: promoter for bacteriophage T7 RNA polymerase
   1497..2306    +  CDS            KanR: aminoglycoside phosphotransferase; aph(3')-Ia; confers resistance to kanamycin in bacteria or G418 (Geneticin®) in eukaryotes
   2453..3041    +  rep_origin     ori: high-copy-number ColE1/pMB1/pBR322/pUC origin of replication
