[The description below was written by a language model from this plasmid's Addgene catalogue record and pLannotate feature annotations shown in this document.]
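Description:
L1-10XQUAS-L4 is a Gateway entry clone built in the Invitrogen pDONR P1-P4 backbone. It supplies a promoter or enhancer module for MultiSite Gateway assembly and is not itself an expression plasmid, although the catalogue lists it as a bacterial expression vector. It is maintained in E. coli at high copy from a ColE1/pUC-type origin and is selected with kanamycin through the aph(3')-Ia resistance gene. The backbone also carries rrnB T1 and T2 transcription terminators upstream of the cloning region, which insulate the insert from read-through. A T7 promoter and short lacI and lacZα remnants are also annotated. The catalogue gives a total size of 3152 bp, while the depositor sequence used for annotation is 3103 nt, so the two differ slightly.

The payload lies between the attL1 and attL4 recombination sites. The record describes it as a 552 bp insert of ten copies of QUAS, the binding site for the QF transcriptional activator of the Neurospora crassa qa gene cluster. The feature table does not annotate the QUAS repeats themselves. It does identify a Drosophila melanogaster hsp70Bb promoter segment in the downstream part of the insert, with an unannotated stretch between attL1 and that promoter where the repeats presumably sit. This matches the usual Q-system effector design, in which a multimerised QUAS array is placed upstream of a minimal heat-shock promoter so that transcription depends on QF. In an LR reaction with compatible entry clones and a destination vector, the module would be placed upstream of a chosen coding sequence to give QF-responsive transgenes. The hsp70 element suggests Drosophila as the likely host, though the record does not state the intended application.
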