Addgene plasmid #41436: L1-10XQUAS-L4
Depositing lab: Steve Stowers. Depositing organization: Montana State University.
Backbone
  Vector backbone: pDONR P1-P4
  Backbone manufacturer: Invitrogen
  Backbone size w/o insert (bp): 2551
  Total vector size (bp): 3152
  Vector type: Bacterial Expression
Growth in bacteria
  Bacterial resistance: Kanamycin, 50 μg/mL
  Growth temperature: 37°C
  Growth strain: DH10B
  Copy number: High Copy
Gene/Insert
  Gene/Insert name: 10XQUAS
  Species: Neurospora crassa
  Insert size (bp): 552
  Cloning method: Gateway Cloning
  Sequencing primers: 5′ M13F; 3′ M13R
Resource information
  A portion of this plasmid was derived from a plasmid made by: Chris Potter
Terms and licenses: Academic/Nonprofit Terms; Industry Terms: Not Available to Industry
How to cite: L1-10XQUAS-L4 was a gift from Steve Stowers (Addgene plasmid # 41436 ; http://n2t.net/addgene:41436 ; RRID:Addgene_41436)
