>Addgene plasmid #41436 | L1-10XQUAS-L4 | addgene partial sequence | sequence record 56138 | Kan-R 5'-ATCGCGAGCCCATTTATACC-3'
CGCGGCCTCGACGTTTCCCGTTGAATATGGCTCATAACACCCCTTGTATTACTGTTTATGTAAGCAGACA
GTTTTATTGTTCATGATGATATATTTTTATCTTGTGCAATGTAACATCAGAGATTTTGAGACACGGGCCA
GAGCTGCCAGGAAACAGCTATGACCATGTAATACGACTCACTATAGGGGATATCGCGGCCGCCCTGCAGC
TGGATGGCAAATAATGATTTTATTTTGACTGATAGTGACCTGTTCGTTGCAACAAATTGATAAGCAATGC
TTTCTTATAATGCCAACTTTGTATAGAAAAGTTGGGTGCTGAGTCCAACCCAGTGAGACCCCAATTCCCT
ATTCAGAGTTCTCTTCTTGTATTCAATAATTACTTCTTGGCAGATTTCAGTAGTTGCAGTTGATTTACTT
GGTTGCTGGTTACTTTTAATTGATTCACTTTAACTTGCACTTTACTGCAGATTGTTTAGCTTGTTCAGCT
GCGCTTGTTTATTTGCTTAGCTTTCGCTTAGCGACGTGTTCACTTTGCTTGTTTGAATTGAATTGTCGCT
CCGTAGACGAAGCGCCTCTATTTATACTCCGGCGCTCGCTAGAGTCTCCGCTCGGGCTGCAGCAATTCAA
GGTCAC
