>Addgene plasmid #41436 | L1-10XQUAS-L4 | addgene partial sequence | sequence record 56197 | M13_pUC_fwd
TGATTTTATTTTGACTGATAGTGACCTGTTCGTTGCAACAAATTGATGAGCAATGCTTTTTTATAATGCC
AACTTTGTACAAAAAAGCAGGCTCTGCTCACGTGTCACTGGGTCAGTGGGTAATCGCTTATCCTCGGATA
AACAATTATCCTCACGGGTAATCGCTTATCCGCTCGGGTAATCGCTTATCCTCGGGTAATCGCTTATCCT
TGGGTAATCGCTTATCCTCGGATAAACAATTATCCTCACGGGTAATCGCTTATCCGCTCGGGTAATCGCT
TATCCTCGGGTAATCGCTTATCCTTTCACGTTGGGACTCAGTGACCTTGAATTGCTGCAGCCCGAGCGGA
GACTCTAGCGAGCGCCGGAGTATAAATAGAGGCGCTTCGTCTACGGAGCGACAATTCAATTCAAACAAGC
AAAGTGAACACGTCGCTAAGCGAAAGCTAAGCAAATAAACAAGCGCAGCTGAACAAGCTAAACAATCTGC
AGTAAAGTGCAAGTTAAAGTGAATCAATTAAAAGTAACCAGCAACCAAGTAAATCAACTGCAACTACTGA
AATCTGCCAAGAAGTAATTATTGAATACAAGAAGAGAACTCTGAATAGGGAATTGGGGTCTCACTGGGTT
GGACTCAGCACCCAACTTTTCTATACAAAGTTGGCATTATAAGAAAGCATTGCTTATCAATTTGTTGCAA
CGAACAGGTCACTATCAGTCAAAATAAAATCATTATTTGCCATCCAGCTGCAGGGCGGCCGC
